>Addgene plasmid #175784 | pET29b-AviTag-eGFP-dspB(E184Q)-6xHis | addgene full sequence | sequence record 345284 | Addgene NGS Result
TGGCGAATGGG
[124 nt withheld, positions 12-135]
C
[91 nt withheld, positions 137-227]
A
[49 nt withheld, positions 229-277]
CCTTTGACGTTGGAGTCCACGTTCTTT
[37 nt withheld, positions 305-341]
ACCCTATCTCGGTCTATTCTTTTGATTTATAAGGGATTTTGCCGATTTCGGCCTATTGGTTAAAAAATGA
GCTGATTTAACAAAAATTTAACGCGAATTTTAACAAAATATTAACGCTTACAATTTAGGTGGCACTTTTC
GGGGAAATGTGCGCGGAACCCCTATTTGTTTATTTTTCTAAATACATTCAAATATGTATCCGCTCATGAA
TTAATTCTTAGAAAAACTCATCGAGCATCAAATGAAACTGCAATTTATTCATATCAGGATTATCAATACC
ATATTTTTGAAAAAGCCGTTTCTGTAATGAAGGAGAAAACTCACCGAGGCAGTTCCATAGGATGGCAAGA
TCCTGGTATCGGTCTGCGATTCCGACTCGTCCAACATCAATACAACCTATTAATTTCCCCTCGTCAAAAA
TAAGGTTATCAAGTGAGAAATCACCATGAGTGACGACTGAATCCGGTGAGAATGGCAAAAGTTTATGCAT
TTCTTTCCAGACTTGTTCAACAGGCCAGCCATTACGCTCGTCATCAAAATCACTCGCATCAACCAAACCG
TTATTCATTCGTGATTGCGCCTGAGCGAGACGAAATACGCGATCGCTGTTAAAAGGACAATTACAAACAG
GAATCGAATGCAACCGGCGCAGGAACACTGCCAGCGCATCAACAATATTTTCACCTGAATCAGGATATTC
TTCTAATACCTGGAATGCTGTTTTCCCGGGGATCGCAGTGGTGAGTAACCATGCATCATCAGGAGTACGG
ATAAAATGCTTGATGGTCGGAAGAGGCATAAATTCCGTCAGCCAGTTTAGTCTGACCATCTCATCTGTAA
CATCATTGGCAACGCTACCTTTGCCATGTTTCAGAAACAACTCTGGCGCATCGGGCTTCCCATACAATCG
ATAGATTGTCGCACCTGATTGCCCGACATTATCGCGAGCCCATTTATACCCATATAAATCAGCATCCATG
TTGGAATTTAATCGCGGCCTAGAGCAAGACGTTTCCCGTTGAATATGGCTCATAACACCCCTTGTATTAC
TGTTTATGTAAGCAGACAGTTTTATTGTTCATGACCAAAATCCCTTAACGTGAGTTTTCGTTCCACTGAG
CGTCAGACCCCGTAGAAAAGATCAAAGGATCTTCTTGAGATCCTTTTTTTCTGCGCGTAATCTGCTGCTT
GCAAACAAAAAAACCACCGCTACCAGCGGTGGTTTGTTTGCCGGATCAAGAGCTACCAACTCTTTTTCCG
AAGGTAACTGGCTTCAGCAGAGCGCAGATACCAAATACTGTCCTTCTAGTGTAGCCGTAGTTAGGCCACC
ACTTCAAGAACTCTGTAGCACCGCCTACATACCTCGCTCTGCTAATCCTGTTACCAGTGGCTGCTGCCAG
TGGCGATAAGTCGTGTCTTACCGGGTTGGACTCAAGACGATAGTTACCGGATAAGGCGCAGCGGTCGGGC
TGAACGGGGGGTTCGTGCACACAGCCCAGCTTGGAGCGAACGACCTACACCGAACTGAGATACCTACAGC
GTGAGCTATGAGAAAGCGCCACGCTTCCCGAAGGGAGAAAGGCGGACAGGTATCCGGTAAGCGGCAGGGT
CGGAACAGGAGAGCGCACGAGGGAGCTTCCAGGGGGAAACGCCTGGTATCTTTATAGTCCTGTCGGGTTT
CGCCACCTCTGACTTGAGCGTCGATTTTTGTGATGCTCGTCAGGGGGGCGGAGCCTATGGAAAAACGCCA
GCAACGCGGCCTTTTTACGGTTCCTGGCCTTTTGCTGGCCTTTTGCTCACATGTTCTTTCCTGCGTTATC
CCCTGATTCTGTGGATAACCGTATTACCGCCTTTGAGTGAGCTGATACCGCTCGCCGCAGCCGAACGACC
GAGCGCAGCGAGTCAGTGAGCGAGGAAGCGGAAGAGCGCCTGATGCGGTATTTTCTCCTTACGCATCTGT
GCGGTATTTCACACCGCAATGGTGCACTCTCAGTACAATCTGCTCTGATGCCGCATAGTTAAGCCAGTAT
ACACTCCGCTATCGCTACGTGACTGGGTCATGGCTGCGCCCCGACACCCGCCAACACCCGCTGACGCGCC
CTGACGGGCTTGTCTGCTCCCGGCATCCGCTTACAGACAAGCTGTGACCGTCTCCGGGAGCTGCATGTGT
CAGAGGTTTTCACCGTCATCACCGAAACGCGCGAGGCAGCTGCGGTAAAGCTCATCAGCGTGGTCGTGAA
GCGATTCACAGATGTCTGCCTGTTCATCCGCGTCCAGCTCGTTGAGTTTCTCCAGAAGCGTTAATGTCTG
GCTTCTGATAAAGCGGGCCATGTTAAGGGCGGTTTTTTCCTGTTTGGTCACTGATGCCTCCGTGTAAGGG
GGATTTCTGTTCATGGGGGTAATGATACCGATGAAACGAGAGAGGATGCTCACGATACGGGTTACTGATG
ATGAACATGCCCGGTTACTGGAACGTTGTGAGGGTAAACAACTGGCGGTATGGATGCGGCGGGACCAGAG
AAAAATCACTCAGGGTCAATGCCAGCGCTTCGTTAATACAGATGTAGGTGTTCCACAGGGTAGCCAGCAG
CATCCTGCGATGCAGATCCGGAACATAATGGTGCAGGGCGCTGACTTCCGCGTTTCCAGACTTTACGAAA
CACGGAAACCGAAGACCATTCATGTTGTTGCTCAGGTCGCAGACGTTTTGCAGCAGCAGTCGCTTCACGT
TCGCTCGCGTATCGGTGATTCATTCTGCTAACCAGTAAGGCAACCCCGCCAGCCTAGCCGGGTCCTCAAC
GACAGGAGCACGATCATGCGCACCCGTGGGGCCGCCATGCCGGCGATAATGGCCTGCTTCTCGCCGAAAC
GTTTGGTGGCGGGACCAGTGACGAAGGCTTGAGCGAGGGCGTGCAAGATTCCGAATACCGCAAGCGACAG
GCCGATCATCGTCGCGCTCCAGCGAAAGCGGTCCTCGCCGAAAATGACCCAGAGCGCTGCCGGCACCTGT
CCTACGAGTTGCATGATAAAGAAGACAGTCATAAGTGCGGCGACGATAGTCATGCCCCGCGCCCACCGGA
AGGAGCTGACTGGGTTGAAGGCTCTCAAGGGCATCGGTCGAGATCCCGGTGCCTAATGAGTGAGCTAACT
TACATTAATTGCGTTGCGCTCACTGCCCGCTTTCCAGTCGGGAAACCTGTCGTGCCAGCTGCATTAATGA
ATCGGCCAACGCGCGGGGAGAGGCGGTTTGCGTATTGGGCGCCAGGGTGGTTTTTCTTTTCACCAGTGAG
ACGGGCAACAGCTGATTGCCCTTCACCGCCTGGCCCTGAGAGAGTTGCAGCAAGCGGTCCACGCTGGTTT
GCCCCAGCAGGCGAAAATCCTGTTTGATGGTGGTTAACGGCGGGATATAACATGAGCTGTCTTCGGTATC
GTCGTATCCCACTACCGAGATGTCCGCACCAACGCGCAGCCCGGACTCGGTAATGGCGCGCATTGCGCCC
AGCGCCATCTGATCGTTGGCAACCAGCATCGCAGTGGGAACGATGCCCTCATTCAGCATTTGCATGGTTT
GTTGAAAACCGGACATGGCACTCCAGTCGCCTTCCCGTTCCGCTATCGGCTGAATTTGATTGCGAGTGAG
ATATTTATGCCAGCCAGCCAGACGCAGACGCGCCGAGACAGAACTTAATGGGCCCGCTAACAGCGCGATT
TGCTGGTGACCCAATGCGACCAGATGCTCCACGCCCAGTCGCGTACCGTCTTCATGGGAGAAAATAATAC
TGTTGATGGGTGTCTGGTCAGAGACATCAAGAAATAACGCCGGAACATTAGTGCAGGCAGCTTCCACAGC
AATGGCATCCTGGTCATCCAGCGGATAGTTAATGATCAGCCCACTGACGCGTTGCGCGAGAAGATTGTGC
ACCGCCGCTTTACAGGCTTCGACGCCGCTTCGTTCTACCATCGACACCACCACGCTGGCACCCAGTTGAT
CGGCGCGAGATTTAATCGCCGCGACAATTTGCGACGGCGCGTGCAGGGCCAGACTGGAGGTGGCAACGCC
AATCAGCAACGACTGTTTGCCCGCCAGTTGTTGTGCCACGCGGTTGGGAATGTAATTCAGCTCCGCCATC
GCCGCTTCCACTTTTTCCCGCGTTTTCGCAGAAACGTGGCTGGCCTGGTTCACCACGCGGGAAACGGTCT
GATAAGAGACACCGGCATACTCTGCGACATCGTATAACGTTACTGGTTTCACATTCACCACCCTGAATTG
ACTCTCTTCCGGGCGCTATCATGCCATACCGCGAAAGGTTTTGCGCCATTCGATGGTGTCCGGGATCTCG
ACGCTCTCCCTTATGCGACTCCTGCATTAGGAAGCAGCCCAGTAGTAGGTTGAGGCCGTTGAGCACCGCC
GCCGCAAGGAATGGTGCATGCAAGGAGATGGCGCCCAACAGTCCCCCGGCCACGGGGCCTGCCACCATAC
CCACGCCGAAACAAGCGCTCATGAGCCCGAAGTGGCGAGCCCGATCTTCCCCATCGGTGATGTCGGCGAT
ATAGGCGCCAGCAACCGCACCTGTGGCGCCGGTGATGCCGGCCACGATGCGTCCGGCGTAGAGGATCGAG
ATCGATCTCGATCCCGCGAAATTAATACGACTCACTATAGGGGAATTGTGAGCGGATAACAATTCCCCTC
TAGAAATAATTTTGTTTAACTTTAAGAAGGAGATATACATATGGCTAGCATGGGCCTGAACGACATCTTC
GAGGCTCAGAAAATCGAATGGCACGAAGGCTCTGTGAGCAAGGGCGAGGAGCTGTTCACCGGGGTGGTGC
CCATCCTGGTCGAGCTGGACGGCGACGTAAACGGCCACAAGTTCAGCGTGTCCGGCGAGGGCGAGGGCGA
TGCCACCTACGGCAAGCTGACCCTGAAGTTCATCTGCACCACCGGCAAGCTGCCCGTGCCCTGGCCCACC
CTCGTGACCACCCTGACCTACGGCGTGCAGTGCTTCAGCCGCTACCCCGACCACATGAAGCAGCACGACT
TCTTCAAGTCCGCCATGCCCGAAGGCTACGTCCAGGAGCGCACCATCTTCTTCAAGGACGACGGCAACTA
CAAGACCCGCGCCGAGGTGAAGTTCGAGGGCGACACCCTGGTGAACCGCATCGAGCTGAAGGGCATCGAC
TTCAAGGAGGACGGCAACATCCTGGGGCACAAGCTGGAGTACAACTACAACAGCCACAACGTCTATATCA
TGGCCGACAAGCAGAAGAACGGCATCAAGGTGAACTTCAAGATCCGCCACAACATCGAGGACGGCAGCGT
GCAGCTCGCCGACCACTACCAGCAGAACACCCCCATCGGCGACGGCCCCGTGCTGCTGCCCGACAACCAC
TACCTGAGCACCCAGTCCGCCCTGAGCAAAGACCCCAACGAGAAGCGCGATCACATGGTCCTGCTGGAGT
TCGTGACCGCCGCCGGGATCACTCTCGGCATGGACGAGCTGTACAAGCTCGACAGCGGGGGTGGCGGACA
TATCTTTAACCCGCGTGGATCCCTCGACAATTGTTGCGTAAAAGGCAATCCCATATATCCGCAAAAAACA
AGTACCAAGCAGACCGGATTAATGCTGGACATCGCCCGACATTTTTATTCACCCGAGGTGATTAAATCCT
TTATTGATACCATCAGCCTTTCCGGCGGTAATTTTCTGCACCTGCATTTTTCCGACCATGAAAACTATGC
GATAGAAAGCCATTTACTTAATCAACGTGCGGAAAATGCCGTGCAGGGCAAAGACGGTATTTATATTAAT
CCTTATACCGGAAAGCCATTCTTGAGTTATCGGCAACTTGACGATATCAAAGCCTATGCTAAGGCAAAAG
GCATTGAGTTGATTCCCGAACTTGACAGCCCGAATCACATGACGGCGATCTTTAAACTGGTGCAAAAAGA
CAGAGGGGTCAAGTACCTTCAAGGATTAAAATCACGCCAGGTAGATGATGAAATTGATATTACTAATGCT
GACAGTATTACTTTTATGCAATCTTTAATGAGTGAGGTTATTGATATTTTTGGCGACACGAGTCAGCATT
TTCATATTGGTGGCGATCAATTTGGTTATTCTGTGGAAAGTAATCATGAGTTTATTACGTATGCCAATAA
ACTATCCTACTTTTTAGAGAAAAAAGGGTTGAAAACCCGAATGTGGAATGACGGATTAATTAAAAATACT
TTTGAGCAAATCAACCCGAATATTGAAATTACTTATTGGAGCTATGATGGCGATACGCAGGACAAAAATG
AAGCTGCCGAGCGCCGTGATATGCGGGTCAGTTTGCCGGAGTTGCTGGCGAAAGGCTTTACTGTCCTGAA
CTATAATTCCTATTATCTTTACATTGTTCCGAAAGCTTCACCAACCTTCTCGCAAGATGCCGCCTTTGCC
GCCAAAGATGTTATAAAAAATTGGGATCTTGGTGTTTGGGATGGACGAAACACCAAAAACCGCGTACAAA
ATACTCATGAAATAGCCGGCGCAGCATTATCGATCTGGGGAGAAGATGCAAAAGCGCTGAAAGACGAAAC
AATTCAGAAAAACACGAAAAGTTTATTGGAAGCGGTGATTCATAAGACGAATGGGGATGAGCACCACCAC
CACCACCACTGAGGTACCCTGGTGCCACGCGGTTCCATGGCGATATCGGATCCGAATTCGAGCTCCGTCG
ACAAGCTTGCGGCCGCACTCGAGCACCACCACCACCACCACTGAGATCCGGCTGCTAACAAAGCCCGAAA
GGAAGCTGAGTTGGCTGCTGCCACCGCTGAGCAATAACTAGCATAACCCCTTGGGGCCTCTAAACGGGTC
TTGAGGGGTTTTTTGCTGAAAGGAGGAACTATATCCGGAT
Features (pLannotate 1.2.2; 21 found; start..end, strand, type, name):
     12..440     +  rep_origin     f1 ori (sequence partly withheld): f1 bacteriophage origin of replication; arrow indicates direction of (+) strand synthesis
    493..550     +  promoter       AmpR promoter (fragment): bla
    559..1374    -  CDS            KanR: aminoglycoside phosphotransferase; aph(3')-Ia; confers resistance to kanamycin in bacteria or G418 (Geneticin®) in eukaryotes
   1496..2084    +  rep_origin     ori: high-copy-number ColE1/pMB1/pBR322/pUC origin of replication
   2270..2409    -  misc_feature   bom: basis of mobility region from pBR322
   2511..2702    -  CDS            rop: Rop protein, which maintains plasmids at low copy number; rop
   2719..3099    +  CDS            YPB1_ECOLX: Protein predicted: Swiss-Prot protein existence level 4. From Escherichia coli.
   3171..3462    -  CDS            TcR (fragment): tetracycline efflux protein; tet; confers resistance to tetracycline
   3477..3498    -  protein_bind   CAP binding site: CAP binding activates transcription in the presence of cAMP. E. coli catabolite activator protein
   3511..4593    -  CDS            lacI: lac repressor; lacI; The lac repressor binds to the lac operator to inhibit transcription in E. coli. This inhibition can be relieved by adding lactose or isopropyl-β-D-thiogalactopyranoside (IPTG).
   4594..4671    -  promoter       lacI promoter: lacI
   4679..4958    -  CDS            TcR (fragment): tetracycline efflux protein; tet; confers resistance to tetracycline
   4984..5002    +  promoter       T7 promoter: promoter for bacteriophage T7 RNA polymerase
   5003..5027    +  protein_bind   lac operator: The lac repressor binds to the lac operator to inhibit transcription in E. coli. This inhibition can be relieved by adding lactose or isopropyl-β-D-thiogalactopyranoside (IPTG). lac repressor encoded by lacI
   5042..5064    +  RBS            RBS: efficient ribosome binding site from bacteriophage T7 gene 10 (Olins and Rangwala, 1989)
   5084..5128    +  CDS            AviTag™: peptide tag that allows for enzymatic biotinylation
   5135..5848    +  CDS            EGFP: EGFP is a basic (constitutively fluorescent) green fluorescent protein published in 1996, derived from Aequorea victoria. It is reported to be a rapidly-maturing weak dimer with moderate acid sensitivity.
   6983..7000    +  CDS            9xHis (fragment): 9xHis affinity tag
   7085..7102    +  CDS            9xHis (fragment): 9xHis affinity tag
   7112..7161    +  CDS            SET1 (fragment): solubility-enhancement tag derived from T7 phage gene 10B
   7169..7216    +  terminator     T7 terminator: transcription terminator for bacteriophage T7 RNA polymerase
