[The description below was written by a language model from this plasmid's Addgene catalogue record and pLannotate feature annotations shown in this document.]
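Description:
pET29b-AviTag-eGFP-dspB(E184Q)-6xHis is a bacterial expression plasmid of about 7.2 kb, built on the pET29b backbone for T7-driven overproduction of a recombinant fusion protein in E. coli. It replicates from a pBR322-type ColE1 origin accompanied by the bom region and the rop gene, which together keep it at the low copy number noted in the record. It is selected with kanamycin through the aph(3')-Ia aminoglycoside phosphotransferase gene. An f1 phage origin is also present, and short tetracycline-resistance fragments flanking lacI are annotated as backbone remnants rather than functional markers.

The expression cassette consists of a T7 promoter followed immediately by a lac operator and the strong T7 gene 10 ribosome binding site, with a T7 terminator downstream. The plasmid-borne lacI gene supplies repressor, so transcription is held off until induction with IPTG in a host that provides T7 RNA polymerase. The open reading frame begins with an AviTag, a short peptide that can be enzymatically biotinylated, followed by eGFP and then Dispersin B (DspB) from Aggregatibacter actinomycetemcomitans carrying the E184Q substitution, with a C-terminal hexahistidine tag for metal-affinity purification. The DspB coding region itself was not annotated by the automated tool but corresponds to the gap between eGFP and the first His tag. A second His-tag hit further downstream probably derives from the vector. According to the record and its associated publication title, the E184Q protein is an inactive form of the enzyme, and the purified fusion serves as a fluorescent probe for detecting the biofilm polysaccharide PNAG.
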