Addgene plasmid #175784: pET29b-AviTag-eGFP-dspB(E184Q)-6xHis
Purpose: Plasmid for overexpression of recombinant AviTagged, His-tagged fusion protein eGFP-DspB(E184Q), used as a fluorescent probe for detection of biofilm polysaccharide PNAG.
Depositing lab: Mark Nitz. Depositing organization: University of Toronto. Publication: An Inactive Dispersin B Probe for Monitoring PNAG Production in Biofilm Formation. Eddenden A, Kitova EN, Klassen JS, Nitz M. ACS Chem Biol. 2020 May 15;15(5):1204-1211. doi: 10.1021/acschembio.9b00907. Epub 2020 Jan 21. PubMed 31917539.
Backbone
  Vector backbone: pET29b
  Backbone size w/o insert (bp): 5322
  Total vector size (bp): 7245
  Vector type: Bacterial Expression
Growth in bacteria
  Bacterial resistance: Kanamycin, 50 μg/mL
  Growth temperature: 37°C
  Growth strain: DH5alpha
  Copy number: Low Copy
Gene/Insert
  Gene/Insert name: Dispersin B (alt name: DspB)
  Species: Aggregatibacter actinomycetemcomitans
  Insert size (bp): 1104
  Mutation: E184Q
  GenBank ID: AAP31025
  Promoter: T7
  Tag / fusion protein: AviTag (N terminal on insert); eGFP (N terminal on insert); Hexahistidine tag (C terminal on insert)
  Cloning method: Restriction Enzyme; 5′ cloning site NdeI (not destroyed); 3′ cloning site KpnI (not destroyed)
  Sequencing primers: 5′ GGCCTGAACGACATCTTCGAG
Terms and licenses: Academic/Nonprofit Terms; Industry Terms: Not Available to Industry
How to cite: pET29b-AviTag-eGFP-dspB(E184Q)-6xHis was a gift from Mark Nitz (Addgene plasmid # 175784 ; http://n2t.net/addgene:175784 ; RRID:Addgene_175784)
